Addgene plasmid #185180: pST_LEA1_APHAV (pBS0335)
Purpose: For the mammalian expression of the nematode (Aphelenchus avenae) protein LEA1_APHAV. This is one of the top performing targets in our apoptosis assay (it protected from apoptosis).
Depositing lab: Pamela Silver. Depositing organization: Harvard Medical School. Publication: Natural and Designed Proteins Inspired by Extremotolerant Organisms Can Form Condensates and Attenuate Apoptosis in Human Cells. Veling MT, Nguyen DT, Thadani NN, Oster ME, Rollins NJ, Brock KP, Bethel NP, Lim S, Baker D, Way JC, Marks DS, Chang RL, Silver PA. ACS Synth Biol. 2022 Mar 18;11(3):1292-1302. doi: 10.1021/acssynbio.1c00572. Epub 2022 Feb 18. PubMed 35176859.
Backbone
  Vector backbone: YK 02
  Vector type: Mammalian Expression
Growth in bacteria
  Bacterial resistance: Ampicillin, 100 μg/mL
  Growth temperature: 37°C
  Growth strain: DH5alpha
  Copy number: High Copy
Gene/Insert
  Gene/Insert name: LEA1_APHAV
  Species: A. avenae
  Insert size (bp): 468
  Cloning method: Gibson Cloning
Terms and licenses: Academic/Nonprofit Terms; Industry Terms: Not Available to Industry
Depositor comments: This is one of the top performing targets in our apoptosis assay (it protected from apoptosis). See supplemental table 2 in our paper to see its performance in our assay. The negative control for this assay is pSecTag2 B which can be obtained from Thermo here https://www.thermofisher.com/order/catalog/product/V90020
How to cite: pST_LEA1_APHAV (pBS0335) was a gift from Pamela Silver (Addgene plasmid # 185180 ; http://n2t.net/addgene:185180 ; RRID:Addgene_185180)
