[The description below was written by a language model from this plasmid's Addgene catalogue record and pLannotate feature annotations shown in this document.]
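Description:
pST_LEA1_APHAV (pBS0335) is a mammalian expression plasmid of about 5.4 kb, built by Gibson cloning on a backbone recorded as YK 02. It carries the coding sequence for LEA1_APHAV, a late-embryogenesis-abundant-type protein from the mycophagous nematode Aphelenchus avenae that is thought to contribute to defence against water stress. The plasmid is maintained in E. coli at high copy through a ColE1/pUC-type origin and selected with ampicillin via the bla gene and its native promoter. An f1 origin is also present, which would permit single-stranded DNA production.

The 468 bp insert sits downstream of the human CMV immediate-early enhancer and promoter, with a T7 promoter between the CMV promoter and the open reading frame. Transcription ends at the bovine growth hormone polyadenylation signal. The annotation matches only part of the insert to the reference LEA1_APHAV protein and detects a partial FLAG epitope match shortly downstream, suggesting a C-terminal tag, although the catalogue fields do not list any tag. A second cassette places the Sh ble gene (resistance to bleomycin, phleomycin and Zeocin) under tandem SV40 early and bacterial EM7 promoters with an SV40 polyadenylation signal, so this marker could be used for selection in mammalian cells or in bacteria. Short matches to an HIV-1 LTR, bom, lacI and lac promoter/operator elements appear to be backbone remnants rather than functional parts.

The construct was made to test proteins from extremotolerant organisms in human cells, and the depositor reports it as one of the top performers in an apoptosis assay, where its expression protected cells from apoptosis. pSecTag2 B served as the negative control.
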