Features (pLannotate 1.2.2; 22 found; start..end, strand, type, name):
     41..93      -  misc_feature   bom (fragment): basis of mobility region from pBR322
    248..627     +  enhancer       CMV enhancer: human cytomegalovirus immediate early enhancer
    628..831     +  promoter       CMV promoter: human cytomegalovirus (CMV) immediate early promoter
    827..860     +  LTR            5' LTR (truncated) (fragment): truncated 5' long terminal repeat (LTR) from HIV-1
    876..894     +  promoter       T7 promoter: promoter for bacteriophage T7 RNA polymerase
    918..1232    +  CDS            LEA1_APHAV (fragment): Experimental evidence at transcript level: Swiss-Prot protein existence level 2. May be involved in defense against water stress. From Aphelenchus avenae (Mycophagous nematode worm).
   1362..1382    +  CDS            FLAG (fragment): FLAG® epitope tag, followed by an enterokinase cleavage site
   1405..1629    +  polyA_signal   bGH poly(A) signal: bovine growth hormone polyadenylation signal
   1633..1654    +  promoter       SV40 promoter (fragment): SV40 enhancer and early promoter
   1675..2103    +  rep_origin     f1 ori (sequence partly withheld): f1 bacteriophage origin of replication; arrow indicates direction of (+) strand synthesis
   2117..2446    +  promoter       SV40 promoter: SV40 enhancer and early promoter
   2494..2541    +  promoter       EM7 promoter: synthetic bacterial promoter&nbsp
   2560..2934    +  CDS            BleoR: antibiotic-binding protein; Sh ble from Streptoalloteichus hindustanus; confers resistance to bleomycin, phleomycin, and Zeocin™
   2944..3069    +  CDS            ble (fragment): BLE_KLEPN - Experimental evidence at protein level: Swiss-Prot protein existence level 1. Binding protein with a strong affinity to the bleomycin family of antibiotics. Binds to CL990; an antimitotic-antibiotic compound. From Klebsiella pneumoniae.
   3064..3185    +  polyA_signal   SV40 poly(A) signal: SV40 polyadenylation signal
   3258..3274    -  protein_bind   lac operator: The lac repressor binds to the lac operator to inhibit transcription in E. coli. This inhibition can be relieved by adding lactose or isopropyl-β-D-thiogalactopyranoside (IPTG). lac repressor encoded by lacI
   3282..3312    -  promoter       lac promoter: promoter for the E. coli lac operon
   3327..3348    -  protein_bind   CAP binding site: CAP binding activates transcription in the presence of cAMP. E. coli catabolite activator protein
   3361..3453    -  CDS            lacI (fragment): lac repressor; lacI; The lac repressor binds to the lac operator to inhibit transcription in E. coli. This inhibition can be relieved by adding lactose or isopropyl-β-D-thiogalactopyranoside (IPTG).
   3636..4224    -  rep_origin     ori: high-copy-number ColE1/pMB1/pBR322/pUC origin of replication
   4395..5255    -  CDS            AmpR: β-lactamase; bla; confers resistance to ampicillin, carbenicillin, and related antibiotics
   5256..5360    -  promoter       AmpR promoter: bla
>Addgene plasmid #185180 | pST_LEA1_APHAV (pBS0335) | addgene full sequence | sequence record 366759 | Addgene NGS Result
GCCACCTGACGTCGACGGATCGGGAGATCTCCCGATCCCCTATGGTGCACTCTCAGTACAATCTGCTCTG
ATGCCGCATAGTTAAGCCAGTATCTGCTCCCTGCTTGTGTGTTGGAGGTCGCTGAGTAGTGCGCGAGCAA
AATTTAAGCTACAACAAGGCAAGGCTTGACCGACAATTGCATGAAGAATCTGCTTAGGGTTAGGCGTTTT
GCGCTGCTTCGCGATGTACGGGCCAGATATACGCGTTGACATTGATTATTGACTAGTTATTAATAGTAAT
CAATTACGGGGTCATTAGTTCATAGCCCATATATGGAGTTCCGCGTTACATAACTTACGGTAAATGGCCC
GCCTGGCTGACCGCCCAACGACCCCCGCCCATTGACGTCAATAATGACGTATGTTCCCATAGTAACGCCA
ATAGGGACTTTCCATTGACGTCAATGGGTGGAGTATTTACGGTAAACTGCCCACTTGGCAGTACATCAAG
TGTATCATATGCCAAGTACGCCCCCTATTGACGTCAATGACGGTAAATGGCCCGCCTGGCATTATGCCCA
GTACATGACCTTATGGGACTTTCCTACTTGGCAGTACATCTACGTATTAGTCATCGCTATTACCATGGTG
ATGCGGTTTTGGCAGTACATCAATGGGCGTGGATAGCGGTTTGACTCACGGGGATTTCCAAGTCTCCACC
CCATTGACGTCAATGGGAGTTTGTTTTGGCACCAAAATCAACGGGACTTTCCAAAATGTCGTAACAACTC
CGCCCCATTGACGCAAATGGGCGGTAGGCGTGTACGGTGGGAGGTCTATATAAGCAGAGCTCTCTGGCTA
ACTAGAGAACCCACTGCTTACTGGCTTATCGAAATTAATACGACTCACTATAGGGAGACCCAAGCTGGCT
AGCCACCATGTCATCACAACAGAATCAGAACAGACAGGGCGAGCAGCAGGAGCAGGGCTACATGGAGGCC
GCTAAGGAGAAGGTGGTGAACGCCTGGGAGTCCACCAAGGAGACCCTGAGCAGCACTGCCCAGGCCGCCG
CCGAGAAGACCGCTGAATTCAGAGACAGCGCCGGCGAAACCATCAGGGACCTCACCGGCCAGGCCCAGGA
GAAGGGGCAGGAGTTCAAGGAGAGAGCCGGCGAGAAGGCTGAGGAGACCAAGCAGAGGGCCGGCGAGAAA
ATGGACGAGACCAAGCAGAGAGCCGGTGAGATGCGCGAGAACGCCGGGCAGAAGATGGAGGAGTATAAGC
AGCAGGGCAAGGGCAAGGCCGAGGAGCTGCGGGACACCGCTGCCGAGAAGCTGCACCAGGCCGGCGAGAA
GGTGAAGGGCAGAGACTGAGGATCTGGGGACTACAAGGACGACGACGACAAGTGAACCCGCTGATCAGCC
TCGACTGTGCCTTCTAGTTGCCAGCCATCTGTTGTTTGCCCCTCCCCCGTGCCTTCCTTGACCCTGGAAG
GTGCCACTCCCACTGTCCTTTCCTAATAAAATGAGGAAATTGCATCGCATTGTCTGAGTAGGTGTCATTC
TATTCTGGGGGGTGGGGTGGGGCAGGACAGCAAGGGGGAGGATTGGGAAGACAATAGCAGGCATGCTGGG
GATGCGGTGGGCTCTATGGCTTCTGAGGCGGAAAGAACCAGCTGGGGCTCTAGGGGGTATCCCC
[124 nt withheld, positions 1675-1798]
C
[91 nt withheld, positions 1800-1890]
A
[49 nt withheld, positions 1892-1940]
CCTTTGACGTTGGAGTCCACGTTCTTT
[37 nt withheld, positions 1968-2004]
ACCCTATCTCGGTCTATTCTTTTGATTTATAAGGGATTTTGCCGATTTCGGCCTATTGGTTAAAAAATGA
GCTGATTTAACAAAAATTTAACGCGAATTAATTCTGTGGAATGTGTGTCAGTTAGGGTGTGGAAAGTCCC
CAGGCTCCCCAGCAGGCAGAAGTATGCAAAGCATGCATCTCAATTAGTCAGCAACCAGGTGTGGAAAGTC
CCCAGGCTCCCCAGCAGGCAGAAGTATGCAAAGCATGCATCTCAATTAGTCAGCAACCATAGTCCCGCCC
CTAACTCCGCCCATCCCGCCCCTAACTCCGCCCAGTTCCGCCCATTCTCCGCCCCATGGCTGACTAATTT
TTTTTATTTATGCAGAGGCCGAGGCCGCCTCTGCCTCTGAGCTATTCCAGAAGTAGTGAGGAGGCTTTTT
TGGAGGCCTAGGCTTTTGCAAAAAGCTCCCGGGAGCTTGTATATCCATTTTCGGATCTGATCAGCACGTG
TTGACAATTAATCATCGGCATAGTATATCGGCATAGTATAATACGACAAGGTGAGGAACTAAACCATGGC
CAAGTTGACCAGTGCCGTTCCGGTGCTCACCGCGCGCGACGTCGCCGGAGCGGTCGAGTTCTGGACCGAC
CGGCTCGGGTTCTCCCGGGACTTCGTGGAGGACGACTTCGCCGGTGTGGTCCGGGACGACGTGACCCTGT
TCATCAGCGCGGTCCAGGACCAGGTGGTGCCGGACAACACCCTGGCCTGGGTGTGGGTGCGCGGCCTGGA
CGAGCTGTACGCCGAGTGGTCGGAGGTCGTGTCCACGAACTTCCGGGACGCCTCCGGGCCGGCCATGACC
GAGATCGGCGAGCAGCCGTGGGGGCGGGAGTTCGCCCTGCGCGACCCGGCCGGCAACTGCGTGCACTTCG
TGGCCGAGGAGCAGGACTGACACGTGCTACGAGATTTCGATTCCACCGCCGCCTTCTATGAAAGGTTGGG
CTTCGGAATCGTTTTCCGGGACGCCGGCTGGATGATCCTCCAGCGCGGGGATCTCATGCTGGAGTTCTTC
GCCCACCCCAACTTGTTTATTGCAGCTTATAATGGTTACAAATAAAGCAATAGCATCACAAATTTCACAA
ATAAAGCATTTTTTTCACTGCATTCTAGTTGTGGTTTGTCCAAACTCATCAATGTATCTTATCATGTCTG
TATACCGTCGACCTCTAGCTAGAGCTTGGCGTAATCATGGTCATAGCTGTTTCCTGTGTGAAATTGTTAT
CCGCTCACAATTCCACACAACATACGAGCCGGAAGCATAAAGTGTAAAGCCTGGGGTGCCTAATGAGTGA
GCTAACTTACATTAATTGCGTTGCGCTCACTGCCCGCTTTCCAGTCGGGAAACCTGTCGTGCCAGCTGCA
TTAATGAATCGGCCAACGCGCGGGGAGAGGCGGTTTGCGTATTGGGCGCTCTTCCGCTTCCTCGCTCACT
GACTCGCTGCGCTCGGTCGTTCGGCTGCGGCGAGCGGTATCAGCTCACTCAAAGGCGGTAATACGGTTAT
CCACAGAATCAGGGGATAACGCAGGAAAGAACATGTGAGCAAAAGGCCAGCAAAAGGCCAGGAACCGTAA
AAAGGCCGCGTTGCTGGCGTTTTTCCATAGGCTCCGCCCCCCTGACGAGCATCACAAAAATCGACGCTCA
AGTCAGAGGTGGCGAAACCCGACAGGACTATAAAGATACCAGGCGTTTCCCCCTGGAAGCTCCCTCGTGC
GCTCTCCTGTTCCGACCCTGCCGCTTACCGGATACCTGTCCGCCTTTCTCCCTTCGGGAAGCGTGGCGCT
TTCTCATAGCTCACGCTGTAGGTATCTCAGTTCGGTGTAGGTCGTTCGCTCCAAGCTGGGCTGTGTGCAC
GAACCCCCCGTTCAGCCCGACCGCTGCGCCTTATCCGGTAACTATCGTCTTGAGTCCAACCCGGTAAGAC
ACGACTTATCGCCACTGGCAGCAGCCACTGGTAACAGGATTAGCAGAGCGAGGTATGTAGGCGGTGCTAC
AGAGTTCTTGAAGTGGTGGCCTAACTACGGCTACACTAGAAGAACAGTATTTGGTATCTGCGCTCTGCTG
AAGCCAGTTACCTTCGGAAAAAGAGTTGGTAGCTCTTGATCCGGCAAACAAACCACCGCTGGTAGCGGTG
GTTTTTTTGTTTGCAAGCAGCAGATTACGCGCAGAAAAAAAGGATCTCAAGAAGATCCTTTGATCTTTTC
TACGGGGTCTGACGCTCAGTGGAACGAAAACTCACGTTAAGGGATTTTGGTCATGAGATTATCAAAAAGG
ATCTTCACCTAGATCCTTTTAAATTAAAAATGAAGTTTTAAATCAATCTAAAGTATATATGAGTAAACTT
GGTCTGACAGTTACCAATGCTTAATCAGTGAGGCACCTATCTCAGCGATCTGTCTATTTCGTTCATCCAT
AGTTGCCTGACTCCCCGTCGTGTAGATAACTACGATACGGGAGGGCTTACCATCTGGCCCCAGTGCTGCA
ATGATACCGCGAGACCCACGCTCACCGGCTCCAGATTTATCAGCAATAAACCAGCCAGCCGGAAGGGCCG
AGCGCAGAAGTGGTCCTGCAACTTTATCCGCCTCCATCCAGTCTATTAATTGTTGCCGGGAAGCTAGAGT
AAGTAGTTCGCCAGTTAATAGTTTGCGCAACGTTGTTGCCATTGCTACAGGCATCGTGGTGTCACGCTCG
TCGTTTGGTATGGCTTCATTCAGCTCCGGTTCCCAACGATCAAGGCGAGTTACATGATCCCCCATGTTGT
GCAAAAAAGCGGTTAGCTCCTTCGGTCCTCCGATCGTTGTCAGAAGTAAGTTGGCCGCAGTGTTATCACT
CATGGTTATGGCAGCACTGCATAATTCTCTTACTGTCATGCCATCCGTAAGATGCTTTTCTGTGACTGGT
GAGTACTCAACCAAGTCATTCTGAGAATAGTGTATGCGGCGACCGAGTTGCTCTTGCCCGGCGTCAATAC
GGGATAATACCGCGCCACATAGCAGAACTTTAAAAGTGCTCATCATTGGAAAACGTTCTTCGGGGCGAAA
ACTCTCAAGGATCTTACCGCTGTTGAGATCCAGTTCGATGTAACCCACTCGTGCACCCAACTGATCTTCA
GCATCTTTTACTTTCACCAGCGTTTCTGGGTGAGCAAAAACAGGAAGGCAAAATGCCGCAAAAAAGGGAA
TAAGGGCGACACGGAAATGTTGAATACTCATACTCTTCCTTTTTCAATATTATTGAAGCATTTATCAGGG
TTATTGTCTCATGAGCGGATACATATTTGAATGTATTTAGAAAAATAAACAAATAGGGGTTCCGCGCACA
TTTCCCCGAAAAGT
